Addgene plasmid #121009: C106m
Purpose: MoClo golden gate assembly CD part for sfYFP-DAS (superfolder YFP with DAS degradation tag for ssrA). Please see Supplemental Documents for annotated Genbank file.
Depositing lab: Richard Murray. Depositing organization: California Institute of Technology.
Backbone
  Vector backbone: DVA
  Backbone size w/o insert (bp): 2100
  Vector type: Synthetic Biology
Growth in bacteria
  Bacterial resistance: Ampicillin, 100 μg/mL
  Growth temperature: 37°C
  Growth strain: JM109
  Copy number: High Copy
Gene/Insert
  Gene/Insert name: sfYFP-DAS ssrA (has bbsI)
  Species: Synthetic
  Insert size (bp): 764
  Tag / fusion protein: DAS degradation tag for ssrA (C terminal on insert)
  Cloning method: Gibson Cloning
  Sequencing primers: 5′ AAATAGGCGTATCACGAGGCA; 3′ TTACCGCCTTTGAGTGAGCTG
Terms and licenses: Academic/Nonprofit Terms; Industry Terms: Not Available to Industry
Depositor comments: Not suitable for stage-2 Golden Gate cloning (contains internal BbsI cut site)
How to cite: C106m was a gift from Richard Murray (Addgene plasmid # 121009 ; http://n2t.net/addgene:121009 ; RRID:Addgene_121009)
