[The description below was written by a language model from this plasmid's Addgene catalogue record and pLannotate feature annotations shown in this document.]
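Description:
C106m is a synthetic-biology part plasmid for MoClo-style Golden Gate assembly, built on the small DVA backbone (about 2.1 kb) and carrying a coding-sequence ("CD") part of roughly 764 bp. It is maintained in E. coli at high copy number through a ColE1/pUC-type origin of replication and is selected with ampicillin via a β-lactamase gene driven by its own bla promoter. The sequenced record is 2,861 nt, consistent with the stated backbone plus insert.

The payload is sfYFP-DAS, a superfolder yellow fluorescent protein fused at its C terminus to the DAS variant of the ssrA degradation tag. ssrA-type tags direct proteins to the bacterial ClpXP proteolysis machinery, so the tagged reporter is turned over rather than accumulating, which makes it useful for following dynamic gene expression in circuits. The automated annotation labels the open reading frame, which spans the numbering origin of the circular record, as superfolder GFP. This most likely reflects the close similarity of the YFP variant to that reference rather than a discrepancy, and the short degradation tag is not annotated separately. The part is flanked by BioBrick prefix and suffix sequences, with a putative bacterial terminator upstream that insulates the insert from backbone transcription. No promoter or ribosome binding site for the reporter is annotated, as expected for a coding-sequence part meant to be combined with separate promoter, RBS and terminator parts during assembly. The depositor notes that the insert contains an internal BbsI site, so the part is not suitable for stage-2 Golden Gate cloning.
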