Features (pLannotate 1.2.2; 7 found; start..end, strand, type, name):
    748..768     +  misc_feature   BioBrick suffix: universal suffix for all parts
    945..1533    -  rep_origin     ori: high-copy-number ColE1/pMB1/pBR322/pUC origin of replication
   1704..2564    -  CDS            AmpR: β-lactamase; bla; confers resistance to ampicillin, carbenicillin, and related antibiotics
   2565..2669    -  promoter       AmpR promoter: bla
   2759..2802    -  terminator     bacterial terminator: putative bacterial transcription terminator
   2805..2826    +  misc_feature   BioBrick prefix: BioBrick prefix for parts that do not start with "ATG"
   2842..694     +  CDS            superfolder GFP (across the origin): GFP variant that folds robustly even when fused to poorly folded proteins (Pédelacq et al., 2006)
>Addgene plasmid #121009 | C106m | addgene full sequence | sequence record 236172 | Addgene NGS Result
GTTCACTGGTGTCGTCCCTATTCTGGTGGAACTGGATGGTGATGTCAACGGTCATAAGTTTTCCGTGCGT
GGCGAGGGTGAAGGTGACGCAACTAATGGTAAACTGACGCTGAAGTTCATCTGTACTACTGGTAAACTGC
CGGTACCTTGGCCGACTCTGGTAACGACGCTGACTTATGGTGTTCAGTGCTTTGCTCGTTATCCGGACCA
TATGAAGCAGCATGACTTCTTCAAGTCCGCCATGCCGGAAGGCTATGTGCAGGAACGCACGATTTCCTTT
AAGGATGACGGCACGTACAAAACGCGTGCGGAAGTGAAATTTGAAGGCGATACCCTGGTAAACCGCATTG
AGCTGAAAGGCATTGACTTTAAAGAAGACGGCAATATCCTGGGCCATAAGCTGGAATACAATTTTAACAG
CCACAATGTTTACATCACCGCCGATAAACAAAAAAATGGCATTAAAGCGAATTTTAAAATTCGCCACAAC
GTGGAGGATGGCAGCGTGCAGCTGGCTGATCACTACCAGCAAAACACTCCAATCGGTGATGGTCCTGTTC
TGCTGCCAGACAATCACTATCTGAGCTACCAAAGCGTTCTGTCTAAAGATCCGAACGAGAAACGCGATCA
TATGGTTCTGCTGGAGTTCGTAACCGCAGCGGGCATCACGCATGGTATGGATGAACTGTACAAAACTAGT
GCAGCGAACGACGAAAATTACGCCGACGCTTCTTGAAGGTAGAGACCTACTAGTAGCGGCCGCTGCAGGC
TTCCTCGCTCACTGACTCGCTGCGCTCGGTCGTTCGGCTGCGGCGAGCGGTATCAGCTCACTCAAAGGCG
GTAATACGGTTATCCACAGAATCAGGGGATAACGCAGGAAAGAACATGTGAGCAAAAGGCCAGCAAAAGG
CCAGGAACCGTAAAAAGGCCGCGTTGCTGGCGTTTTTCCACAGGCTCCGCCCCCCTGACGAGCATCACAA
AAATCGACGCTCAAGTCAGAGGTGGCGAAACCCGACAGGACTATAAAGATACCAGGCGTTTCCCCCTGGA
AGCTCCCTCGTGCGCTCTCCTGTTCCGACCCTGCCGCTTACCGGATACCTGTCCGCCTTTCTCCCTTCGG
GAAGCGTGGCGCTTTCTCATAGCTCACGCTGTAGGTATCTCAGTTCGGTGTAGGTCGTTCGCTCCAAGCT
GGGCTGTGTGCACGAACCCCCCGTTCAGCCCGACCGCTGCGCCTTATCCGGTAACTATCGTCTTGAGTCC
AACCCGGTAAGACACGACTTATCGCCACTGGCAGCAGCCACTGGTAACAGGATTAGCAGAGCGAGGTATG
TAGGCGGTGCTACAGAGTTCTTGAAGTGGTGGCCTAACTACGGCTACACTAGAAGAACAGTATTTGGTAT
CTGCGCTCTGCTGAAGCCAGTTACCTTCGGAAAAAGAGTTGGTAGCTCTTGATCCGGCAAACAAACCACC
GCTGGTAGCGGTGGTTTTTTTGTTTGCAAGCAGCAGATTACGCGCAGAAAAAAAGGATCTCAAGAAGATC
CTTTGATCTTTTCTACGGGGTCTGACGCTCAGTGGAACGAAAACTCACGTTAAGGGATTTTGGTCATGAG
ATTATCAAAAAGGATCTTCACCTAGATCCTTTTAAATTAAAAATGAAGTTTTAAATCAATCTAAAGTATA
TATGAGTAAACTTGGTCTGACAGTTACCAATGCTTAATCAGTGAGGCACCTATCTCAGCGATCTGTCTAT
TTCGTTCATCCATAGTTGCCTGACTCCCCGTCGTGTAGATAACTACGATACGGGAGGGCTTACCATCTGG
CCCCAGTGCTGCAATGATACCGCGCGACCCACGCTCACCGGCTCCAGATTTATCAGCAATAAACCAGCCA
GCCGGAAGGGCCGAGCGCAGAAGTGGTCCTGCAACTTTATCCGCCTCCATCCAGTCTATTAATTGTTGCC
GGGAAGCTAGAGTAAGTAGTTCGCCAGTTAATAGTTTGCGCAACGTTGTTGCCATTGCTACAGGCATCGT
GGTGTCACGCTCGTCGTTTGGTATGGCTTCATTCAGCTCCGGTTCCCAACGATCAAGGCGAGTTACATGA
TCCCCCATGTTGTGCAAAAAAGCGGTTAGCTCCTTCGGTCCTCCGATCGTTGTCAGAAGTAAGTTGGCCG
CAGTGTTATCACTCATGGTTATGGCAGCACTGCATAATTCTCTTACTGTCATGCCATCCGTAAGATGCTT
TTCTGTGACTGGTGAGTACTCAACCAAGTCATTCTGAGAATAGTGTATGCGGCGACCGAGTTGCTCTTGC
CCGGCGTCAATACGGGATAATACCGCGCCACATAGCAGAACTTTAAAAGTGCTCATCATTGGAAAACGTT
CTTCGGGGCGAAAACTCTCAAGGATCTTACCGCTGTTGAGATCCAGTTCGATGTAACCCACTCGTGCACC
CAACTGATCTTCAGCATCTTTTACTTTCACCAGCGTTTCTGGGTGAGCAAAAACAGGAAGGCAAAATGCC
GCAAAAAAGGGAATAAGGGCGACACGGAAATGTTGAATACTCATACTCTTCCTTTTTCAATATTATTGAA
GCATTTATCAGGGTTATTGTCTCATGAGCGGATACATATTTGAATGTATTTAGAAAAATAAACAAATAGG
GGTTCCGCGCACATTTCCCCGAAAAGTGCCACCTGACGTCTAAGAAACCATTATTATCATGACATTAACC
TATAAAAATAGGCGTATCACGAGGCAGAATTTCAGATAAAAAAAATCCTTAGCTTTCGCTAAGGATGATT
TCTGGAATTCGCGGCCGCTTCTAGAGACTAGTGGGTCTCAAATGCGTAAAGGCGAAGAGCT
